Addgene plasmid #53931: LSS_pCSdest
Depositing lab: Roger Reeves. Depositing organization: Johns Hopkins University and School of Medicine. Publication: Survey of Human Chromosome 21 Gene Expression Effects on Early Development in Danio rerio. Edie S, Zaghloul NA, Leitch CC, Klinedinst DK, Lebron J, Thole JF, McCallion AS, Katsanis N, Reeves RH. G3 (Bethesda). 2018 Jul 2;8(7):2215-2223. doi: 10.1534/g3.118.200144. PubMed 29760202.
Backbone
  Vector backbone: pCSDest
  Backbone manufacturer: Lawson Lab (Addgene Plasmid 22423)
  Backbone size w/o insert (bp): 4095
  Vector type: Mammalian Expression
Growth in bacteria
  Bacterial resistance: Ampicillin, 100 μg/mL
  Growth temperature: 37°C
  Growth strain: DH10B
  Copy number: High Copy
Gene/Insert
  Gene/Insert name: LSS
  Species: H. sapiens (human)
  Insert size (bp): 4236
  Entrez Gene: LSS (a.k.a. APMR4, CTRCT44, HYPT14, OSC)
  Promoter: SP6 and CMV
  Cloning method: Gateway Cloning
  Sequencing primers: 5′ CMV-F; 3′ EBV-Rev
Terms and licenses: Academic/Nonprofit Terms; Industry Terms
Depositor comments: BC035638
How to cite: LSS_pCSdest was a gift from Roger Reeves (Addgene plasmid # 53931 ; http://n2t.net/addgene:53931 ; RRID:Addgene_53931)
