[The description below was written by a language model from this plasmid's Addgene catalogue record.]
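Description:
LSS_pCSdest is a mammalian expression plasmid built on the pCSDest backbone, a Gateway destination version of the pCS2-type vectors, with a backbone size of about 4.1 kb before insertion. It is maintained in E. coli as a high-copy plasmid under ampicillin selection. The record does not include a feature table, so details such as the replication origin, polyadenylation signal or the recombination scars flanking the insert are not documented here. Gateway cloning would normally leave attB-type sites on either side of the transferred fragment.

The payload is human LSS, the gene for lanosterol synthase (also called oxidosqualene cyclase), an enzyme of the sterol biosynthesis pathway that is encoded on chromosome 21. The insert is listed as roughly 4.2 kb and was moved into the vector by Gateway recombination. The depositor's comment points to a cDNA clone accession as its source, and the length suggests that untranslated regions may accompany the coding sequence, although the record does not say so. No epitope tag or reporter fusion is recorded.

Two promoters are listed upstream of the insert. CMV drives constitutive expression after the DNA is introduced into vertebrate cells. SP6 lets the same plasmid serve as a template for in vitro transcription of mRNA. The associated publication surveyed the effects of expressing human chromosome 21 genes on early zebrafish development. This fits use of the construct within a clone set for producing LSS transcript or driving LSS overexpression in embryos, to look for dosage-related phenotypes.
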