>Addgene plasmid #53931 | LSS_pCSdest | addgene partial sequence | sequence record 166903 | SP6 5'-ATTTAGGTGACACTATAG-3'
CATCGATTCGAATTCAAGGATCACAAGTTTGTACAAAAAAGCAGGCTGGTACCGGTCCGGAATTCCCGGG
ATATCGTCGACCCACGCGTCCGCCCACGCGTCCGGTAGAGCACTGCAGCAGCAATGACGGAGGGCACGTG
TCTGCGGCGCCGAGGGGGCCCCTACAAGACCGAGCCCGCCACCGACCTCGGCCGCTGGCGACTCAACTGC
GAGAGGGGCCGGCAGACGTGGACCTACCTGCAGGACGAGCGCGCCGGCCGCGAGCAGACCGGCCTGGAAG
CCTACGCCCTGGGGCTGGACACCAAGAATTACTTTAAGGACTTGCCCAAAGCCCACACCGCCTTTGAGGG
GGCTCTGAACGGGATGACATTTTACGTGGGGCTGCAGGCTGAGGATGGGCACTGGACGGGTGATTATGGT
GGCCCACTTTTCCTCCTGCCAGGCCTCCTGATCACTTGCCACGTGGCACGCATCCCTCTGCCAGCCGGAT
ACAGAGAAGAGATTGTGCGGTACCTGCGGTCAGTGCAGCTCCCTGACGGTGGCTGGGGCCTGCACATTGA
GGATAAGTCCACCGTGTTTGGGACTGCGCTCAACTATGTGTCTCTCAGAATTCTGGGTGTTGGGCCTGAC
GATCCTGACCTGGTACGAGCCCGGAACATTCTTCACAAGAAAGGTGGTGCTGTGGCCATCCCCTCCTGGG
GGAAGTTCTGGCTGGCTGTCCTGAATGTTTACAGCTGGGAAGGCCTCAATACCCTGTTCCCAGAGATGTG
GCTGTTTCCTGACTGGGCACCGGCACACCCCTCCACACTCTGGTGCCACTGCCGGCAGGTGTACCTGCCC
ATGAGCTACTGCTACGCCGTTCGGCTGAGTGCCGCGGA
