>Addgene plasmid #53931 | LSS_pCSdest | addgene partial sequence | sequence record 166905 | EBV-rev 5'-GTGGTTTGTCCAAACTCATC-3'
ATACGACTCACTATAGTTCTAGAGGCTCGAGAGGATCACCACTTTGTACAAGAAAGCTGGGTACGCGTAA
GCTTGGGCCCCTCGAGGGATACTCTAGAGCGGCCGCCCTTTTTTTTTTTTTTTTTTTTGATAAGGGAATC
AATGTCTGTTTATTAAGGCAGATGCTCATAAAAGTGACTTTCAGTAACATTTTCAGTATAAAAATGGATT
TACATTTCATTTCTGGAAAACCGTTTTGTACAGTCTGACCATGGCTAGGAGTCCCAGGGACAGCAGCCTC
TGCTCAGGGCAGACTCTGTGATTCACTGTCTGTCCTGCTGCTACCCCACGTGGGGGAGAACACGTGGGCT
GAGAAAAAAAAACAGCATGTGCAAACCTGACAGATGTCAAGGGTCCCAACACAGTTCCTTCAGCGAAAAT
AAAGCCCAGTTTTAAGATGTGCAGGGAAGTGTTGACACTGAACAGGCAGCTGACCAAGCCCTGCAGGGCT
CTGAGCAGGCAGGCGAGTCCCAAGGAGAGTCAGTGACAGCACATGGGGCAAGGGAGCTGGACAGAAGACC
CCAGAGGGTGCGGCACCTGGGTGAGAGCCCTGGACCGCACACCAAGGCAGAGGGGTGCCCCTGAAGGACT
CTGGGCAGGCAATGACAGGATCTGAGGGTGTCCAGACGCAGATCTCCACTGCCTGAGGGAGAGTGATCAG
CCAGGGGGAGAGGCCAGGGACTGCTACCTGCCCAGAAGGCGGCAGGGAGGGGAAGAGCAGATGAGGAGGT
ATAGGGTGTGCCCTGGGCAAGGCAGCAGGGGTAACGAAGCTCTCAGTGACTCCTCC
